>Addgene plasmid #114098 | pCDF1-S400F_RASA2-EF1-Puro | depositor full sequence | sequence record 215437 | pCDF1-S400F_RASA2-EF1-Puro sequence 9154 bps
CATATGCCAAGTACGCCCCCTATTGACGTCAATGACGGTAAATGGCCCGCCTGGCATTATGCCCAGTACA
TGACCTTATGGGACTTTCCTACTTGGCAGTACATCTACGTATTAGTCATCGCTATTACCATGGTGATGCG
GTTTTGGCAGTACATCAATGGGCGTGGATAGCGGTTTGACTCACGGGGATTTCCAAGTCTCCACCCCATT
GACGTCAATGGGAGTTTGTTTTGGCACCAAAATCAACGGGACTTTCCAAAATGTCGTAACAACTCCGCCC
CATTGACGCAAATGGGCGGTAGGCGTGTACGGTGGGAGGTCTATATAAGCAGAGCTTGTGAAACTTCGAG
GAGTCTCTTTGTTGAGGACTTTTGAGTTCTCCCTTGAGGCTCCCACAGATACAATAAATATTTGAGATTG
AACCCTGTCGAGTATCTGTGTAATCTTTTTTACCTGTGAGGTCTCGGAATCCGGGCCGAGAACTTCGCAG
TTGGCGCCCGAACAGGGACTTGATTGAGAGTGATTGAGGAAGTGAAGCTAGAGCAATAGAAAGCTGTTAA
GCAGAACTCCTGCTGACCTAAATAGGGAAGCAGTAGCAGACGCTGCTAACAGTGAGTATCTCTAGTGAAG
CAGACTCGAGCTCATAATCAAGTCATTGTTTAAAGGCCCAGATAAATTACATCTGGTGACTCTTCGCGGA
CCTTCAAGCCAGGAGATTCGCCGAGGGACAGTCAACAAGGTAGGAGAGATTCTACAGCAACATGGGGAAT
GGACAGGGGCGAGATTGGAAAATGGCCATTAAGAGATGTAGTAATGTTGCTGTAGGAGTAGGGGGGAAGA
GTAAAAAATTTGGAGAAGGGAATTTCAGATGGGCCATTAGAATGGCTAATGTATCTACAGGACGAGAACC
TGGTGATATACCAGAGACTTTAGATCAACTAAGGTTGGTTATTTGCGATTTACAAGAAAGAAGAGAAAAA
TTTGGATCTAGCAAAGAAATTGATATGGCAATTCCTGCATTGAGGAGAAATGGTAGGCAATGTGGCATGT
CTGAAAAAGAGGAGGAATGATGAAGTATCTCAGACTTATTTTATAAGGGAGATACTGTGCTGAGTTCTTC
CCTTTGAGGAAGGTATGTCATATCCTAGACATAGTCTCAATTTTAAAAGAAGAGGTAGGATAGGAGGGAT
GGCCCCTTATGAATTATTAGCACAACAAGAATCCTTAAGAATACAAGATTATTTTTCTGCAATACCACAA
AAATTGCAAGCACAGTGGATTTATTATAAAGATCAAAAAGATAAGAAATGGAAAGGACCAATGAGAGTAG
AATACTGGGGACAGGGATCAGTATTATTAAAGGATGAAGAGAAGGGATATTTTCTTATAATCGATACTAG
TATTATGCCCAGTACATGACCTTATGGGACTTTCCTACTTGGCAGTACATCTACGTATTAGTCATCGCTA
TTACCATGGTGATGCGGTTTTGGCAGTACATCAATGGGCGTGGATAGCGGTTTGACTCACGGGGATTTCC
AAGTCTCCACCCCATTGACGTCAATGGGAGTTTGTTTTGGCACCAAAATCAACGGGACTTTCCAAAATGT
CGTAACAACTCCGCCCCATTGACGCAAATGGGCGGTAGGCGTGTACGGTGGGAGGTCTATATAAGCAGAG
CTCGTTTAGTGAACCGTCAGATCGCCTGGAGACGCCATCCACGCTGTTTTGACCTCCATAGAAGATTCTA
GAGCCACCAACTAGAGCCACCATGGATTACAAGGATGACGACGATAAGGCGGCGGCGGCGCCTGCTGCTG
CGGCGGCTTCTTCCGAGGCGCCAGCGGCGAGTGCGACTGCAGAGCCCGAGGCCGGGGACCAGGACAGTCG
CGAGGTTCGAGTGTTGCAGAGCCTGCGGGGCAAGATCTGTGAAGCAAAAAATTTATTGCCATATCTTGGA
CCCCACAAAATGAGAGATTGTTTCTGTACCATAAATTTGGACCAGGAAGAAGTTTATCGTACCCAAGTTG
TGGAAAAATCTTTAAGCCCATTTTTCAGTGAAGAATTTTACTTTGAGATTCCAAGAACTTTCCAGTATTT
GTCTTTCTATGTTTATGATAAGAATGTTTTACAAAGAGATCTCCGTATAGGAAAAGTAGCCATCAAAAAA
GAAGACTTGTGTAATCACAGTGGCAAAGAAACTTGGTTTTCATTACAGCCTGTTGACTCCAATTCAGAGG
TTCAGGGTAAAGTTCACCTTGAATTAAAACTGAATGAACTGATAACGGAGAATGGAACTGTATGCCAGCA
GCTTGTTGTACACATCAAGGCATGCCATGGGTTGCCTCTCATAAATGGCCAAAGCTGTGACCCTTATGCA
ACAGTTTCTCTAGTGGGCCCTTCTAGGAATGACCAAAAGAAGACAAAAGTAAAGAAGAAAACAAGCAATC
CGCAGTTTAATGAAATCTTTTATTTTGAAGTAACCAGATCCAGTAGTTACACCAGAAAGTCCCAGTTCCA
GGTAGAAGAGGAGGACATTGAAAAGCTAGAAATCAGGATCGACTTGTGGAACAATGGAAACCTAGTCCAA
GATGTTTTCCTAGGTGAGATTAAGGTTCCTGTGAACGTATTAAGAACTGATTCCTCTCATCAAGCCTGGT
ACTTGCTACAGCCAAGAGACAATGGAAACAAGTCATCCAAAACTGATGACCTGGGGTCTCTTCGATTAAA
TATATGTTATACAGAAGACTACGTGCTTCCTTCAGAGTACTATGGTCCTTTGAAAACTTTGCTGCTAAAA
TCACCAGATGTTCAACCAATATCTGCCTCAGCTGCTTACATTTTGAGTGAAATATGTCGAGATAAAAATG
ATGCTGTTTTGCCCCTTGTACGACTGCTGCTGCACCATGATAAACTTGTTCCTTTTGCCACTGCTGTGGC
TGAATTAGACTTGAAGGATACACAAGATGCAAACACAATTTTTAGAGGAAATTTCCTGGCTACCCGATGT
CTGGATGAGATGATGAAAATAGTGGGAGGGCACTACCTGAAAGTAACATTAAAACCTATTCTTGATGAGA
TATGTGACTCCTCAAAATCCTGTGAAATCGATCCTATTAAATTGAAAGAGGGAGATAATGTAGAAAATAA
TAAGGAGAATCTGCGCTACTATGTAGACAAGTTATTCAATACAATTGTAAAATCAAGTATGAGCTGCCCC
ACTGTAATGTGTGATATCTTTTATTCTCTAAGGCAGATGGCTACTCAGAGATTTCCTAATGACCCTCATG
TTCAGTATTCTGCAGTGAGCAGCTTTGTATTTCTTCGTTTCTTTGCTGTAGCCGTAGTATCACCTCATAC
TTTTCATTTGCGACCTCATCATCCAGATGCACAGACAATTAGAACATTAACTCTCATCTCAAAAACTATA
CAAACTTTGGGAAGCTGGGGGAGTCTGTCCAAAAGCAAGTCAAGTTTCAAAGAGACATTCATGTGTGAAT
TTTTCAAAATGTTTCAAGAAGAAGGATATATTATAGCAGTTAAAAAGTTCTTGGATGAAATTTCATCTAC
TGAAACTAAAGAGTCCAGTGGTACGAGTGAGCCTGTGCACCTGAAAGAAGGTGAGATGTATAAAAGAGCT
CAAGGAAGAACTCGGATTGGAAAAAAGAATTTTAAGAAACGATGGTTCTGCTTAACAAGCAGAGAGCTCA
CCTACCACAAACAGCCAGGCAAAGATGCAATCTACACAATCCCAGTAAAAAACATTCTTGCTGTGGAAAA
ACTGGAAGAGAGCTCTTTCAACAAGAAAAATATGTTCCAAGTAATACATACGGAGAAACCACTCTATGTC
CAGGCAAATAACTGTGTAGAAGCTAATGAATGGATAGACGTACTCTGCAGGGTGAGCCGATGCAATCAAA
ACAGGCTCAGTTTTTATCATCCCTCTGTGTATCTAAACGGAAATTGGCTCTGCTGTCAGGAGACTGGTGA
AAACACTCTCGGCTGCAAGCCATGTACTGCAGGTGTCCCTGCAGACATCCAAATAGATATTGATGAAGAC
AGAGAAACAGAAAGAATTTATTCCCTTTTTACCCTCAGTTTACTTAAGCTGCAGAAGATGGAAGAGGCTT
GTGGAACTATTGCAGTCTATCAAGGACCACAGAAAGAGCCTGATGATTATTCTAACTTTGTAATCGAGGA
TTCTGTAACAACCTTTAAGACAATTCAGCAAATAAAAAGCATAATTGAGAAGCTGGATGAACCTCATGAA
AAATATAGGAAGAAAAGATCCAGTAGTGCAAAATATGGGAGCAAGGAAAATCCAATTGTTGGGAAAGCAT
CTTAGGCGGCCGCGAAGGATCTGCGATCGCTCCGGTGCCCGTCAGTGGGCAGAGCGCACATCGCCCACAG
TCCCCGAGAAGTTGGGGGGAGGGGTCGGCAATTGAACGGGTGCCTAGAGAAGGTGGCGCGGGGTAAACTG
GGAAAGTGATGTCGTGTACTGGCTCCGCCTTTTTCCCGAGGGTGGGGGAGAACCGTATATAAGTGCAGTA
GTCGCCGTGAACGTTCTTTTTCGCAACGGGTTTGCCGCCAGAACACAGCTGAAGCTTCGAGGGGCTCGCA
TCTCTCCTTCACGCGCCCGCCGCCCTACCTGAGGCCGCCATCCACGCCGGTTGAGTCGCGTTCTGCCGCC
TCCCGCCTGTGGTGCCTCCTGAACTGCGTCCGCCGTCTAGGTAAGTTTAAAGCTCAGGTCGAGACCGGGC
CTTTGTCCGGCGCTCCCTTGGAGCCTACCTAGACTCAGCCGGCTCTCCACGCTTTGCCTGACCCTGCTTG
CTCAACTCTACGTCTTTGTTTCGTTTTCTGTTCTGCGCCGTTACAGATCCAAGCTGTGACCGGCGCCTAC
GCTAGATGACCGAGTACAAGCCCACGGTGCGCCTCGCCACCCGCGACGACGTCCCCAGGGCCGTACGCAC
CCTCGCCGCCGCGTTCGCCGACTACCCCGCCACGCGCCACACCGTCGATCCGGACCGCCACATCGAGCGG
GTCACCGAGCTGCAAGAACTCTTCCTCACGCGCGTCGGGCTCGACATCGGCAAGGTGTGGGTCGCGGACG
ACGGCGCCGCGGTGGCGGTCTGGACCACGCCGGAGAGCGTCGAAGCGGGGGCGGTGTTCGCCGAGATCGG
CCCGCGCATGGCCGAGTTGAGCGGTTCCCGGCTGGCCGCGCAGCAACAGATGGAAGGCCTCCTGGCGCCG
CACCGGCCCAAGGAGCCCGCGTGGTTCCTGGCCACCGTCGGCGTCTCGCCCGACCACCAGGGCAAGGGTC
TGGGCAGCGCCGTCGTGCTCCCCGGAGTGGAGGCGGCCGAGCGCGCCGGGGTGCCCGCCTTCCTGGAGAC
CTCCGCGCCCCGCAACCTCCCCTTCTACGAGCGGCTCGGCTTCACCGTCACCGCCGACGTCGAGGTGCCC
GAAGGACCGCGCACCTGGTGCATGACCCGCAAGCCCGGTGCCTGAGTCGACAATCAACCTCTGGATTACA
AAATTTGTGAAAGATTGACTGGTATTCTTAACTATGTTGCTCCTTTTACGCTATGTGGATACGCTGCTTT
AATGCCTTTGTATCATGCTATTGCTTCCCGTATGGCTTTCATTTTCTCCTCCTTGTATAAATCCTGGTTG
CTGTCTCTTTATGAGGAGTTGTGGCCCGTTGTCAGGCAACGTGGCGTGGTGTGCACTGTGTTTGCTGACG
CAACCCCCACTGGTTGGGGCATTGCCACCACCTGTCAGCTCCTTTCCGGGACTTTCGCTTTCCCCCTCCC
TATTGCCACGGCGGAACTCATCGCCGCCTGCCTTGCCCGCTGCTGGACAGGGGCTCGGCTGTTGGGCACT
GACAATTCCGTGGTGTTGTCGGGGAAATCATCGTCCTTTCCTTGGCTGCTCGCCTGTGTTGCCACCTGGA
TTCTGCGCGGGACGTCCTTCTGCTACGTCCCTTCGGCCCTCAATCCAGCGGACCTTCCTTCCCGCGGCCT
GCTGCCGGCTCTGCGGCCTCTTCCGCGTCTTCGCCTTCGCCCTCAGACGAGTCGGATCTCCCTTTGGGCC
GCCTCCCCGCCTGGGTACCGATGACAGAGTTAGAAGATCGCTTCAGGAAGCTATTTGGCACGACTTCTAC
AACGGGAGACAGCACAGTAGATTCTGAAGATGAACCTCCTAAAAAAGAAAAAAGGGTGGACTGGGATGAG
TATTGGAACCCTGAAATCGATAGCTTCCAGTGCTTTGTGAAACTTCGAGGAGTCTCTTTGTTGAGGACTT
TTGAGTTCTCCCTTGAGGCTCCCACAGATACAATAAATATTTGAGATTGAACCCTGTCGAGTATCTGTGT
AATCTTTTTTACCTGTGAGGTCTCGGAATCCGGGCCGAGAACTTCGCAGCGAGCTCATTGTACCGCGAAC
TTGTTTATTGCAGCTTATAATGGTTACAAATAAAGCAATAGCATCACAAATTTCACAAATAAAGCATTTT
TTTCACTGCATTCTAGTTGTGGTTTGTCCAAACTCATCAATGTATCTTATCATGTCTGGCTCTAGCTATC
CCGCCCCTAACTCCGCCCAGTTCCGCCCATTCTCCGCCCCATGGCTGACTAATTTTTTTTATTTATGCAG
AGGCCGAGGCCGCCTCGGCCTCTGAGCTATTCCAGAAGTAGTGAGGAGGCTTTTTTGGAGGCCTAGACTT
TTGCAGAGACGGCCCAAATTCGTAATCATGGTCATAGCTGTTTCCTGTGTGAAATTGTTATCCGCTCACA
ATTCCACACAACATACGAGCCGGAAGCATAAAGTGTAAAGCCTGGGGTGCCTAATGAGTGAGCTAACTCA
CATTAATTGCGTTGCGCTCACTGCCCGCTTTCCAGTCGGGAAACCTGTCGTGCCAGCTGCATTAATGAAT
CGGCCAACGCGCGGGGAGAGGCGGTTTGCGTATTGGGCGCTCTTCCGCTTCCTCGCTCACTGACTCGCTG
CGCTCGGTCGTTCGGCTGCGGCGAGCGGTATCAGCTCACTCAAAGGCGGTAATACGGTTATCCACAGAAT
CAGGGGATAACGCAGGAAAGAACATGTGAGCAAAAGGCCAGCAAAAGGCCAGGAACCGTAAAAAGGCCGC
GTTGCTGGCGTTTTTCCATAGGCTCCGCCCCCCTGACGAGCATCACAAAAATCGACGCTCAAGTCAGAGG
TGGCGAAACCCGACAGGACTATAAAGATACCAGGCGTTTCCCCCTGGAAGCTCCCTCGTGCGCTCTCCTG
TTCCGACCCTGCCGCTTACCGGATACCTGTCCGCCTTTCTCCCTTCGGGAAGCGTGGCGCTTTCTCATAG
CTCACGCTGTAGGTATCTCAGTTCGGTGTAGGTCGTTCGCTCCAAGCTGGGCTGTGTGCACGAACCCCCC
GTTCAGCCCGACCGCTGCGCCTTATCCGGTAACTATCGTCTTGAGTCCAACCCGGTAAGACACGACTTAT
CGCCACTGGCAGCAGCCACTGGTAACAGGATTAGCAGAGCGAGGTATGTAGGCGGTGCTACAGAGTTCTT
GAAGTGGTGGCCTAACTACGGCTACACTAGAAGGACAGTATTTGGTATCTGCGCTCTGCTGAAGCCAGTT
ACCTTCGGAAAAAGAGTTGGTAGCTCTTGATCCGGCAAACAAACCACCGCTGGTAGCGGTGGTTTTTTTG
TTTGCAAGCAGCAGATTACGCGCAGAAAAAAAGGATCTCAAGAAGATCCTTTGATCTTTTCTACGGGGTC
TGACGCTCAGTGGAACGAAAACTCACGTTAAGGGATTTTGGTCATGAGATTATCAAAAAGGATCTTCACC
TAGATCCTTTTAAATTAAAAATGAAGTTTTAAATCAATCTAAAGTATATATGAGTAAACTTGGTCTGACA
GTTACCAATGCTTAATCAGTGAGGCACCTATCTCAGCGATCTGTCTATTTCGTTCATCCATAGTTGCCTG
ACTCCCCGTCGTGTAGATAACTACGATACGGGAGGGCTTACCATCTGGCCCCAGTGCTGCAATGATACCG
CGAGACCCACGCTCACCGGCTCCAGATTTATCAGCAATAAACCAGCCAGCCGGAAGGGCCGAGCGCAGAA
GTGGTCCTGCAACTTTATCCGCCTCCATCCAGTCTATTAATTGTTGCCGGGAAGCTAGAGTAAGTAGTTC
GCCAGTTAATAGTTTGCGCAACGTTGTTGCCATTGCTACAGGCATCGTGGTGTCACGCTCGTCGTTTGGT
ATGGCTTCATTCAGCTCCGGTTCCCAACGATCAAGGCGAGTTACATGATCCCCCATGTTGTGCAAAAAAG
CGGTTAGCTCCTTCGGTCCTCCGATCGTTGTCAGAAGTAAGTTGGCCGCAGTGTTATCACTCATGGTTAT
GGCAGCACTGCATAATTCTCTTACTGTCATGCCATCCGTAAGATGCTTTTCTGTGACTGGTGAGTACTCA
ACCAAGTCATTCTGAGAATAGTGTATGCGGCGACCGAGTTGCTCTTGCCCGGCGTCAATACGGGATAATA
CCGCGCCACATAGCAGAACTTTAAAAGTGCTCATCATTGGAAAACGTTCTTCGGGGCGAAAACTCTCAAG
GATCTTACCGCTGTTGAGATCCAGTTCGATGTAACCCACTCGTGCACCCAACTGATCTTCAGCATCTTTT
ACTTTCACCAGCGTTTCTGGGTGAGCAAAAACAGGAAGGCAAAATGCCGCAAAAAAGGGAATAAGGGCGA
CACGGAAATGTTGAATACTCATACTCTTCCTTTTTCAATATTATTGAAGCATTTATCAGGGTTATTGTCT
CATGAGCGGATACATATTTGAATGTATTTAGAAAAATAAACAAATAGGGGTTCCGCGCACATTTCCCCGA
AAAGTGCCACCTGACGTCTAAGAAACCATTATTATCATGACATTAACCTATAAAAATAGGCGTATCACGA
GGCCCTTTCGTCTCGCGCGTTTCGGTGATGACGGTGAAAACCTCTGACACATGCAGCTCCCGGAGACGGT
CACAGCTTGTCTGTAAGCGGATGCCGGGAGCAGACAAGCCCGTCAGGGCGCGTCAGCGGGTGTTGGCGGG
TGTCGGGGCTGGCTTAACTATGCGGCATCAGAGCAGATTGTACTGAGAGTGCAC
Features (pLannotate 1.2.2; 24 found; start..end, strand, type, name):
      1..132     +  enhancer       CMV enhancer (fragment): human cytomegalovirus immediate early enhancer; contains an 18-bp deletion relative to the standard CMV enhancer
    133..336     +  promoter       CMV promoter: human cytomegalovirus (CMV) immediate early promoter
    762..1025    +  CDS            gag (fragment): GAG_FIVPE - Experimental evidence at protein level: Swiss-Prot protein existence level 1. Nucleocapsid protein p13 encapsulates and protects viral dimeric unspliced (genomic) RNA. Binds these RNAs through its zinc fingers (By similarity). From Feline immunodeficiency virus (isolate Petaluma) (FIV).
   1135..1389    +  CDS            pol (fragment): POL_FIVPE - Experimental evidence at protein level: Swiss-Prot protein existence level 1. During replicative cycle of retroviruses, the reverse- transcribed viral DNA is integrated into the host chromosome by the viral integrase enzyme. RNase H activity is associated with the reverse transcriptase. From Feline immunodeficiency virus (isolate Petaluma) (FIV).
   1402..1478    +  enhancer       CMV enhancer (fragment): human cytomegalovirus immediate early enhancer
   1479..1682    +  promoter       CMV promoter: human cytomegalovirus (CMV) immediate early promoter
   1775..1799    +  CDS            3xFLAG (fragment): three tandem FLAG® epitope tags
   1853..4342    +  CDS            RASA2: RASA2_HUMAN - Also known as GAP1M, RASGAP. Experimental evidence at protein level: Swiss-Prot protein existence level 1. Inhibitory regulator of the Ras-cyclic AMP pathway. Binds inositol tetrakisphosphate (IP4). From Homo sapiens (Human).
   4387..4598    +  promoter       EF-1α core promoter: core promoter for human elongation factor EF-1α
   4611..4879    +  LTR            5' LTR (truncated): truncated 5' long terminal repeat (LTR) from human T-cell leukemia virus (HTLV) type 1
   4906..5505    +  CDS            PuroR: puromycin N-acetyltransferase; pac from Streptomyces alboniger; confers resistance to puromycin
   5512..6100    +  misc_feature   WPRE: woodchuck hepatitis virus posttranscriptional regulatory element
   6111..6245    +  CDS            rev (fragment): REV_FIVSD - Experimental evidence at transcript level: Swiss-Prot protein existence level 2. Escorts unspliced or incompletely spliced viral pre-mRNAs (late transcripts) out of the nucleus of infected cells. These pre- mRNAs carry a recognition sequence called Rev responsive element (RRE) located in the env gene, that is not present in fully spliced viral mRNAs (early transcripts). This function is essential since most viral proteins are translated from unspliced or partially spliced pre-mRNAs which cannot exit the nucleus by the pathway used by fully processed cellular mRNAs (By similarity).
   6438..6559    +  polyA_signal   SV40 poly(A) signal: SV40 polyadenylation signal
   6578..6713    +  rep_origin     SV40 ori: SV40 origin of replication
   6775..6791    -  protein_bind   lac operator: The lac repressor binds to the lac operator to inhibit transcription in E. coli. This inhibition can be relieved by adding lactose or isopropyl-β-D-thiogalactopyranoside (IPTG). lac repressor encoded by lacI
   6799..6829    -  promoter       lac promoter: promoter for the E. coli lac operon
   6844..6865    -  protein_bind   CAP binding site: CAP binding activates transcription in the presence of cAMP. E. coli catabolite activator protein
   6878..6970    -  CDS            lacI (fragment): lac repressor; lacI; The lac repressor binds to the lac operator to inhibit transcription in E. coli. This inhibition can be relieved by adding lactose or isopropyl-β-D-thiogalactopyranoside (IPTG).
   7153..7741    -  rep_origin     ori: high-copy-number ColE1/pMB1/pBR322/pUC origin of replication
   7912..8772    -  CDS            AmpR: β-lactamase; bla; confers resistance to ampicillin, carbenicillin, and related antibiotics
   8773..8877    -  promoter       AmpR promoter: bla
   8972..9007    +  CDS            rop (fragment): Rop protein, which maintains plasmids at low copy number; rop
   9109..7       +  misc_feature   bom (fragment) (across the origin): basis of mobility region from pBR322
