>Addgene plasmid #114098 | pCDF1-S400F_RASA2-EF1-Puro | addgene full sequence | sequence record 241028 | Addgene NGS Result
CCCTATTGACGTCAATGACGGTAAATGGCCCGCCTGGCATTATGCCCAGTACATGACCTTATGGGACTTT
CCTACTTGGCAGTACATCTACGTATTAGTCATCGCTATTACCATGGTGATGCGGTTTTGGCAGTACATCA
ATGGGCGTGGATAGCGGTTTGACTCACGGGGATTTCCAAGTCTCCACCCCATTGACGTCAATGGGAGTTT
GTTTTGGCACCAAAATCAACGGGACTTTCCAAAATGTCGTAACAACTCCGCCCCATTGACGCAAATGGGC
GGTAGGCGTGTACGGTGGGAGGTCTATATAAGCAGAGCTTGTGAAACTTCGAGGAGTCTCTTTGTTGAGG
ACTTTTGAGTTCTCCCTTGAGGCTCCCACAGATACAATAAATATTTGAGATTGAACCCTGTCGAGTATCT
GTGTAATCTTTTTTACCTGTGAGGTCTCGGAATCCGGGCCGAGAACTTCGCAGTTGGCGCCCGAACAGGG
ACTTGATTGAGAGTGATTGAGGAAGTGAAGCTAGAGCAATAGAAAGCTGTTAAGCAGAACTCCTGCTGAC
CTAAATAGGGAAGCAGTAGCAGACGCTGCTAACAGTGAGTATCTCTAGTGAAGCAGACTCGAGCTCATAA
TCAAGTCATTGTTTAAAGGCCCAGATAAATTACATCTGGTGACTCTTCGCGGACCTTCAAGCCAGGAGAT
TCGCCGAGGGACAGTCAACAAGGTAGGAGAGATTCTACAGCAACATGGGGAATGGACAGGGGCGAGATTG
GAAAATGGCCATTAAGAGATGTAGTAATGTTGCTGTAGGAGTAGGGGGGAAGAGTAAAAAATTTGGAGAA
GGGAATTTCAGATGGGCCATTAGAATGGCTAATGTATCTACAGGACGAGAACCTGGTGATATACCAGAGA
CTTTAGATCAACTAAGGTTGGTTATTTGCGATTTACAAGAAAGAAGAGAAAAATTTGGATCTAGCAAAGA
AATTGATATGGCAATTCCTGCATTGAGGAGAAATGGTAGGCAATGTGGCATGTCTGAAAAAGAGGAGGAA
TGATGAAGTATCTCAGACTTATTTTATAAGGGAGATACTGTGCTGAGTTCTTCCCTTTGAGGAAGGTATG
TCATATCCTAGACATAGTCTCAATTTTAAAAGAAGAGGTAGGATAGGAGGGATGGCCCCTTATGAATTAT
TAGCACAACAAGAATCCTTAAGAATACAAGATTATTTTTCTGCAATACCACAAAAATTGCAAGCACAGTG
GATTTATTATAAAGATCAAAAAGATAAGAAATGGAAAGGACCAATGAGAGTAGAATACTGGGGACAGGGA
TCAGTATTATTAAAGGATGAAGAGAAGGGATATTTTCTTATAATCGATACTAGTATTATGCCCAGTACAT
GACCTTATGGGACTTTCCTACTTGGCAGTACATCTACGTATTAGTCATCGCTATTACCATGGTGATGCGG
TTTTGGCAGTACATCAATGGGCGTGGATAGCGGTTTGACTCACGGGGATTTCCAAGTCTCCACCCCATTG
ACGTCAATGGGAGTTTGTTTTGGCACCAAAATCAACGGGACTTTCCAAAATGTCGTAACAACTCCGCCCC
ATTGACGCAAATGGGCGGTAGGCGTGTACGGTGGGAGGTCTATATAAGCAGAGCTCGTTTAGTGAACCGT
CAGATCGCCTGGAGACGCCATCCACGCTGTTTTGACCTCCATAGAAGATTCTAGAGCCACCATGGATTAC
AAGGATGACGACGATAAGGCGGCGGCGGCGCCTGCTGCTGCGGCGGCTTCTTCCGAGGCGCCAGCGGCGA
GTGCGACTGCAGAGCCCGAGGCCGGGGACCAGGACAGTCGCGAGGTTCGAGTGTTGCAGAGCCTGCGGGG
CAAGATCTGTGAAGCAAAAAATTTATTGCCATATCTTGGACCCCACAAAATGAGAGATTGTTTCTGTACC
ATAAATTTGGACCAGGAAGAAGTTTATCGTACCCAAGTTGTGGAAAAATCTTTAAGCCCATTTTTCAGTG
AAGAATTTTACTTTGAGATTCCAAGAACTTTCCAGTATTTGTCTTTCTATGTTTATGATAAGAATGTTTT
ACAAAGAGATCTCCGTATAGGAAAAGTAGCCATCAAAAAAGAAGACTTGTGTAATCACAGTGGCAAAGAA
ACTTGGTTTTCATTACAGCCTGTTGACTCCAATTCAGAGGTTCAGGGTAAAGTTCACCTTGAATTAAAAC
TGAATGAACTGATAACGGAGAATGGAACTGTATGCCAGCAGCTTGTTGTACACATCAAGGCATGCCATGG
GTTGCCTCTCATAAATGGCCAAAGCTGTGACCCTTATGCAACAGTTTCTCTAGTGGGCCCTTCTAGGAAT
GACCAAAAGAAGACAAAAGTAAAGAAGAAAACAAGCAATCCGCAGTTTAATGAAATCTTTTATTTTGAGG
TAACCAGATCCAGTAGTTACACCAGAAAGTCCCAGTTCCAGGTAGAAGAGGAGGACATTGAAAAGCTAGA
AATCAGGATCGACTTGTGGAACAATGGAAACCTAGTCCAAGATGTTTTCCTAGGTGAGATTAAGGTTCCT
GTGAACGTATTAAGAACTGATTCCTCTCATCAAGCCTGGTACTTGCTACAGCCAAGAGACAATGGAAACA
AGTCATCCAAAACTGATGACCTGGGGTCTCTTCGATTAAATATATGTTATACAGAAGACTACGTGCTTCC
TTCAGAGTACTATGGTCCTTTGAAAACTTTGCTGCTAAAATCACCAGATGTTCAACCAATATCTGCCTCA
GCTGCTTACATTTTGAGTGAAATATGTCGAGATAAAAATGATGCTGTTTTGCCCCTTGTACGACTGCTGC
TGCACCATGATAAACTTGTTCCTTTTGCCACTGCTGTGGCTGAATTAGACTTGAAGGATACACAAGATGC
AAACACAATTTTTAGAGGAAATTTCCTGGCTACCCGATGTCTGGATGAGATGATGAAAATAGTGGGAGGG
CACTACCTGAAAGTAACATTAAAACCTATTCTTGATGAGATATGTGACTCCTCAAAATCCTGTGAAATCG
ATCCTATTAAATTGAAAGAGGGAGATAATGTAGAAAATAATAAGGAGAATCTGCGCTACTATGTAGACAA
GTTATTCAATACAATTGTAAAATCAAGTATGAGCTGCCCCACTGTAATGTGTGATATCTTTTATTCTCTA
AGGCAGATGGCTACTCAGAGATTTCCTAATGACCCTCATGTTCAGTATTCTGCAGTGAGCAGCTTTGTAT
TTCTTCGTTTCTTTGCTGTAGCCGTAGTATCACCTCATACTTTTCATTTGCGACCTCATCATCCAGATGC
ACAGACAATTAGAACATTAACTCTCATCTCAAAAACTATACAAACTTTGGGAAGCTGGGGGAGTCTGTCC
AAAAGCAAGTCAAGTTTCAAAGAGACATTCATGTGTGAATTTTTCAAAATGTTTCAAGAAGAAGGATATA
TTATAGCAGTTAAAAAGTTCTTGGATGAAATTTCATCTACTGAAACTAAAGAGTCCAGTGGTACGAGTGA
GCCTGTGCACCTGAAAGAAGGTGAGATGTATAAAAGAGCTCAAGGAAGAACTCGGATTGGAAAAAAGAAT
TTTAAGAAACGATGGTTCTGCTTAACAAGCAGAGAGCTCACCTACCACAAACAGCCAGGCAAAGATGCAA
TCTACACAATCCCAGTAAAAAACATTCTTGCTGTGGAAAAACTGGAAGAGAGCTCTTTCAACAAGAAAAA
TATGTTCCAAGTAATACATACGGAGAAACCACTCTATGTCCAGGCAAATAACTGTGTAGAAGCTAATGAA
TGGATAGACGTACTCTGCAGGGTGAGCCGATGCAATCAAAACAGGCTCAGTTTTTATCATCCCTCTGTGT
ATCTGAACGGAAATTGGCTCTGCTGTCAGGAGACTGGTGAAAACACTCTCGGCTGCAAGCCATGTACTGC
AGGTGTCCCTGCAGACATCCAAATAGATATTGATGAAGACAGAGAAACAGAAAGAATTTATTCCCTTTTT
ACCCTCAGTTTACTTAAGCTGCAGAAGATGGAAGAGGCTTGTGGAACTATTGCAGTCTATCAAGGACCAC
AGAAAGAGCCTGATGATTATTCTAACTTTGTAATCGAGGATTCTGTAACAACCTTTAAGACAATTCAGCA
AATAAAAAGCATAATTGAGAAGCTGGATGAACCTCATGAAAAATATAGGAAGAAAAGATCCAGTAGTGCA
AAATATGGGAGCAAGGAAAATCCAATTGTTGGGAAAGCATCTTAGGCGGCCGCGAAGGATCTGCGATCGC
TCCGGTGCCCGTCAGTGGGCAGAGCGCACATCGCCCACAGTCCCCGAGAAGTTGGGGGGAGGGGTCGGCA
ATTGAACGGGTGCCTAGAGAAGGTGGCGCGGGGTAAACTGGGAAAGTGATGTCGTGTACTGGCTCCGCCT
TTTTCCCGAGGGTGGGGGAGAACCGTATATAAGTGCAGTAGTCGCCGTGAACGTTCTTTTTCGCAACGGG
TTTGCCGCCAGAACACAGCTGAAGCTTCGAGGGGCTCGCATCTCTCCTTCACGCGCCCGCCGCCCTACCT
GAGGCCGCCATCCACGCCGGTTGAGTCGCGTTCTGCCGCCTCCCGCCTGTGGTGCCTCCTGAACTGCGTC
CGCCGTCTAGGTAAGTTTAAAGCTCAGGTCGAGACCGGGCCTTTGTCCGGCGCTCCCTTGGAGCCTACCT
AGACTCAGCCGGCTCTCCACGCTTTGCCTGACCCTGCTTGCTCAACTCTACGTCTTTGTTTCGTTTTCTG
TTCTGCGCCGTTACAGATCCAAGCTGTGACCGGCGCCTACGCTAGATGACCGAGTACAAGCCCACGGTGC
GCCTCGCCACCCGCGACGACGTCCCCAGGGCCGTACGCACCCTCGCCGCCGCGTTCGCCGACTACCCCGC
CACGCGCCACACCGTCGATCCGGACCGCCACATCGAGCGGGTCACCGAGCTGCAAGAACTCTTCCTCACG
CGCGTCGGGCTCGACATCGGCAAGGTGTGGGTCGCGGACGACGGCGCCGCGGTGGCGGTCTGGACCACGC
CGGAGAGCGTCGAAGCGGGGGCGGTGTTCGCCGAGATCGGCCCGCGCATGGCCGAGTTGAGCGGTTCCCG
GCTGGCCGCGCAGCAACAGATGGAAGGCCTCCTGGCGCCGCACCGGCCCAAGGAGCCCGCGTGGTTCCTG
GCCACCGTCGGCGTCTCGCCCGACCACCAGGGCAAGGGTCTGGGCAGCGCCGTCGTGCTCCCCGGAGTGG
AGGCGGCCGAGCGCGCCGGGGTGCCCGCCTTCCTGGAGACCTCCGCGCCCCGCAACCTCCCCTTCTACGA
GCGGCTCGGCTTCACCGTCACCGCCGACGTCGAGGTGCCCGAAGGACCGCGCACCTGGTGCATGACCCGC
AAGCCCGGTGCCTGAGTCGACAATCAACCTCTGGATTACAAAATTTGTGAAAGATTGACTGGTATTCTTA
ACTATGTTGCTCCTTTTACGCTATGTGGATACGCTGCTTTAATGCCTTTGTATCATGCTATTGCTTCCCG
TATGGCTTTCATTTTCTCCTCCTTGTATAAATCCTGGTTGCTGTCTCTTTATGAGGAGTTGTGGCCCGTT
GTCAGGCAACGTGGCGTGGTGTGCACTGTGTTTGCTGACGCAACCCCCACTGGTTGGGGCATTGCCACCA
CCTGTCAGCTCCTTTCCGGGACTTTCGCTTTCCCCCTCCCTATTGCCACGGCGGAACTCATCGCCGCCTG
CCTTGCCCGCTGCTGGACAGGGGCTCGGCTGTTGGGCACTGACAATTCCGTGGTGTTGTCGGGGAAATCA
TCGTCCTTTCCTTGGCTGCTCGCCTGTGTTGCCACCTGGATTCTGCGCGGGACGTCCTTCTGCTACGTCC
CTTCGGCCCTCAATCCAGCGGACCTTCCTTCCCGCGGCCTGCTGCCGGCTCTGCGGCCTCTTCCGCGTCT
TCGCCTTCGCCCTCAGACGAGTCGGATCTCCCTTTGGGCCGCCTCCCCGCCTGGTACCGATGACAGAGTT
AGAAGATCGCTTCAGGAAGCTATTTGGCACGACTTCTACAACGGGAGACAGCACAGTAGATTCTGAAGAT
GAACCTCCTAAAAAAGAAAAAAGGGTGGACTGGGATGAGTATTGGAACCCTGAAATCGATAGCTTCCAGT
GCTTTGTGAAACTTCGAGGAGTCTCTTTGTTGAGGACTTTTGAGTTCTCCCTTGAGGCTCCCACAGATAC
AATAAATATTTGAGATTGAACCCTGTCGAGTATCTGTGTAATCTTTTTTACCTGTGAGGTCTCGGAATCC
GGGCCGAGAACTTCGCAGCGAGCTCATTGTACCGCGAACTTGTTTATTGCAGCTTATAATGGTTACAAAT
AAAGCAATAGCATCACAAATTTCACAAATAAAGCATTTTTTTCACTGCATTCTAGTTGTGGTTTGTCCAA
ACTCATCAATGTATCTTATCATGTCTGGCTCTAGCTATCCCGCCCCTAACTCCGCCCATCCCGCCCCTAA
CTCCGCCCAGTTCCGCCCATTCTCCGCCCCATGGCTGACTAATTTTTTTTATTTATGCAGAGGCCGAGGC
CGCCTCGGCCTCTGAGCTATTCCAGAAGTAGTGAGGAGGCTTTTTTGGAGGCCTAGACTTTTGCAGAGAC
CAAATTCGTAATCATGTCATAGCTGTTTCCTGTGTGAAATTGTTATCCGCTCACAATTCCACACAACATA
CGAGCCGGAAGCATAAAGTGTAAAGCCTGGGGTGCCTAATGAGTGAGCTAACTCACATTAATTGCGTTGC
GCTCACTGCCCGCTTTCCAGTCGGGAAACCTGTCGTGCCAGCTGCATTAATGAATCGGCCAACGCGCGGG
GAGAGGCGGTTTGCGTATTGGGCGCTCTTCCGCTTCCTCGCTCACTGACTCGCTGCGCTCGGTCGTTCGG
CTGCGGCGAGCGGTATCAGCTCACTCAAAGGCGGTAATACGGTTATCCACAGAATCAGGGGATAACGCAG
GAAAGAACATGTGAGCAAAAGGCCAGCAAAAGGCCAGGAACCGTAAAAAGGCCGCGTTGCTGGCGTTTTT
CCATAGGCTCCGCCCCCCTGACGAGCATCACAAAAATCGACGCTCAAGTCAGAGGTGGCGAAACCCGACA
GGACTATAAAGATACCAGGCGTTTCCCCCTGGAAGCTCCCTCGTGCGCTCTCCTGTTCCGACCCTGCCGC
TTACCGGATACCTGTCCGCCTTTCTCCCTTCGGGAAGCGTGGCGCTTTCTCATAGCTCACGCTGTAGGTA
TCTCAGTTCGGTGTAGGTCGTTCGCTCCAAGCTGGGCTGTGTGCACGAACCCCCCGTTCAGCCCGACCGC
TGCGCCTTATCCGGTAACTATCGTCTTGAGTCCAACCCGGTAAGACACGACTTATCGCCACTGGCAGCAG
CCACTGGTAACAGGATTAGCAGAGCGAGGTATGTAGGCGGTGCTACAGAGTTCTTGAAGTGGTGGCCTAA
CTACGGCTACACTAGAAGAACAGTATTTGGTATCTGCGCTCTGCTGAAGCCAGTTACCTTCGGAAAAAGA
GTTGGTAGCTCTTGATCCGGCAAACAAACCACCGCTGGTAGCGGTGGTTTTTTTGTTTGCAAGCAGCAGA
TTACGCGCAGAAAAAAAGGATCTCAAGAAGATCCTTTGATCTTTTCTACGGGGTCTGACGCTCAGTGGAA
CGAAAACTCACGTTAAGGGATTTTGGTCATGAGATTATCAAAAAGGATCTTCACCTAGATCCTTTTAAAT
TAAAAATGAAGTTTTAAATCAATCTAAAGTATATATGAGTAAACTTGGTCTGACAGTTACCAATGCTTAA
TCAGTGAGGCACCTATCTCAGCGATCTGTCTATTTCGTTCATCCATAGTTGCCTGACTCCCCGTCGTGTA
GATAACTACGATACGGGAGGGCTTACCATCTGGCCCCAGTGCTGCAATGATACCGCGAGACCCACGCTCA
CCGGCTCCAGATTTATCAGCAATAAACCAGCCAGCCGGAAGGGCCGAGCGCAGAAGTGGTCCTGCAACTT
TATCCGCCTCCATCCAGTCTATTAATTGTTGCCGGGAAGCTAGAGTAAGTAGTTCGCCAGTTAATAGTTT
GCGCAACGTTGTTGCCATTGCTACAGGCATCGTGGTGTCACGCTCGTCGTTTGGTATGGCTTCATTCAGC
TCCGGTTCCCAACGATCAAGGCGAGTTACATGATCCCCCATGTTGTGCAAAAAAGCGGTTAGCTCCTTCG
GTCCTCCGATCGTTGTCAGAAGTAAGTTGGCCGCAGTGTTATCACTCATGGTTATGGCAGCACTGCATAA
TTCTCTTACTGTCATGCCATCCGTAAGATGCTTTTCTGTGACTGGTGAGTACTCAACCAAGTCATTCTGA
GAATAGTGTATGCGGCGACCGAGTTGCTCTTGCCCGGCGTCAATACGGGATAATACCGCGCCACATAGCA
GAACTTTAAAAGTGCTCATCATTGGAAAACGTTCTTCGGGGCGAAAACTCTCAAGGATCTTACCGCTGTT
GAGATCCAGTTCGATGTAACCCACTCGTGCACCCAACTGATCTTCAGCATCTTTTACTTTCACCAGCGTT
TCTGGGTGAGCAAAAACAGGAAGGCAAAATGCCGCAAAAAAGGGAATAAGGGCGACACGGAAATGTTGAA
TACTCATACTCTTCCTTTTTCAATATTATTGAAGCATTTATCAGGGTTATTGTCTCATGAGCGGATACAT
ATTTGAATGTATTTAGAAAAATAAACAAATAGGGGTTCCGCGCACATTTCCCCGAAAAGTGCCACCTGAC
GTCTAAGAAACCATTATTATCATGACATTAACCTATAAAAATAGGCGTATCACGAGGCCCTTTCGTCTCG
CGCGTTTCGGTGATGACGGTGAAAACCTCTGACACATGCAGCTCCCGGAGACGGTCACAGCTTGTCTGTA
AGCGGATGCCGGGAGCAGACAAGCCCGTCAGGGCGCGTCAGCGGGTGTTGGCGGGTGTCGGGGCTGGCTT
AACTATGCGGCATCAGAGCAGATTGTACTGAGAGTGCACCATATGCCAAGTACGCC
Features (pLannotate 1.2.2; 24 found; start..end, strand, type, name):
    116..319     +  promoter       CMV promoter: human cytomegalovirus (CMV) immediate early promoter
    745..1008    +  CDS            gag (fragment): GAG_FIVPE - Experimental evidence at protein level: Swiss-Prot protein existence level 1. Nucleocapsid protein p13 encapsulates and protects viral dimeric unspliced (genomic) RNA. Binds these RNAs through its zinc fingers (By similarity). From Feline immunodeficiency virus (isolate Petaluma) (FIV).
   1118..1372    +  CDS            pol (fragment): POL_FIVPE - Experimental evidence at protein level: Swiss-Prot protein existence level 1. During replicative cycle of retroviruses, the reverse- transcribed viral DNA is integrated into the host chromosome by the viral integrase enzyme. RNase H activity is associated with the reverse transcriptase. From Feline immunodeficiency virus (isolate Petaluma) (FIV).
   1385..1461    +  enhancer       CMV enhancer (fragment): human cytomegalovirus immediate early enhancer
   1462..1665    +  promoter       CMV promoter: human cytomegalovirus (CMV) immediate early promoter
   1745..1769    +  CDS            3xFLAG (fragment): three tandem FLAG® epitope tags
   1823..4312    +  CDS            RASA2: RASA2_HUMAN - Also known as GAP1M, RASGAP. Experimental evidence at protein level: Swiss-Prot protein existence level 1. Inhibitory regulator of the Ras-cyclic AMP pathway. Binds inositol tetrakisphosphate (IP4). From Homo sapiens (Human).
   4357..4568    +  promoter       EF-1α core promoter: core promoter for human elongation factor EF-1α
   4581..4849    +  LTR            5' LTR (truncated): truncated 5' long terminal repeat (LTR) from human T-cell leukemia virus (HTLV) type 1
   4876..5475    +  CDS            PuroR: puromycin N-acetyltransferase; pac from Streptomyces alboniger; confers resistance to puromycin
   5482..6070    +  misc_feature   WPRE: woodchuck hepatitis virus posttranscriptional regulatory element
   6080..6214    +  CDS            rev (fragment): REV_FIVSD - Experimental evidence at transcript level: Swiss-Prot protein existence level 2. Escorts unspliced or incompletely spliced viral pre-mRNAs (late transcripts) out of the nucleus of infected cells. These pre- mRNAs carry a recognition sequence called Rev responsive element (RRE) located in the env gene, that is not present in fully spliced viral mRNAs (early transcripts). This function is essential since most viral proteins are translated from unspliced or partially spliced pre-mRNAs which cannot exit the nucleus by the pathway used by fully processed cellular mRNAs (By similarity).
   6407..6528    +  polyA_signal   SV40 poly(A) signal: SV40 polyadenylation signal
   6568..6703    +  rep_origin     SV40 ori: SV40 origin of replication
   6760..6776    -  protein_bind   lac operator: The lac repressor binds to the lac operator to inhibit transcription in E. coli. This inhibition can be relieved by adding lactose or isopropyl-β-D-thiogalactopyranoside (IPTG). lac repressor encoded by lacI
   6784..6814    -  promoter       lac promoter: promoter for the E. coli lac operon
   6829..6850    -  protein_bind   CAP binding site: CAP binding activates transcription in the presence of cAMP. E. coli catabolite activator protein
   6863..6955    -  CDS            lacI (fragment): lac repressor; lacI; The lac repressor binds to the lac operator to inhibit transcription in E. coli. This inhibition can be relieved by adding lactose or isopropyl-β-D-thiogalactopyranoside (IPTG).
   7138..7726    -  rep_origin     ori: high-copy-number ColE1/pMB1/pBR322/pUC origin of replication
   7897..8757    -  CDS            AmpR: β-lactamase; bla; confers resistance to ampicillin, carbenicillin, and related antibiotics
   8758..8862    -  promoter       AmpR promoter: bla
   8957..8992    +  CDS            rop (fragment): Rop protein, which maintains plasmids at low copy number; rop
   9094..9146    +  misc_feature   bom (fragment): basis of mobility region from pBR322
   9140..115     +  enhancer       CMV enhancer (fragment) (across the origin): human cytomegalovirus immediate early enhancer; contains an 18-bp deletion relative to the standard CMV enhancer
