>Addgene plasmid #114098 | pCDF1-S400F_RASA2-EF1-Puro Sequencing Result | analyzer sequence | sequence record 221964
TGCGTATTGGGCGCTCTTCCGCTTCCTCGCTCACTGACTCGCTGCGCTCGGTCGTTCGGCTGCGGCGAGC
GGTATCAGCTCACTCAAAGGCGGTAATACGGTTATCCACAGAATCAGGGGATAACGCAGGAAAGAACATG
TGAGCAAAAGGCCAGCAAAAGGCCAGGAACCGTAAAAAGGCCGCGTTGCTGGCGTTTTTCCATAGGCTCC
GCCCCCCTGACGAGCATCACAAAAATCGACGCTCAAGTCAGAGGTGGCGAAACCCGACAGGACTATAAAG
ATACCAGGCGTTTCCCCCTGGAAGCTCCCTCGTGCGCTCTCCTGTTCCGACCCTGCCGCTTACCGGATAC
CTGTCCGCCTTTCTCCCTTCGGGAAGCGTGGCGCTTTCTCATAGCTCACGCTGTAGGTATCTCAGTTCGG
TGTAGGTCGTTCGCTCCAAGCTGGGCTGTGTGCACGAACCCCCCGTTCAGCCCGACCGCTGCGCCTTATC
CGGTAACTATCGTCTTGAGTCCAACCCGGTAAGACACGACTTATCGCCACTGGCAGCAGCCACTGGTAAC
AGGATTAGCAGAGCGAGGTATGTAGGCGGTGCTACAGAGTTCTTGAAGTGGTGGCCTAACTACGGCTACA
CTAGAAGAACAGTATTTGGTATCTGCGCTCTGCTGAAGCCAGTTACCTTCGGAAAAAGAGTTGGTAGCTC
TTGATCCGGCAAACAAACCACCGCTGGTAGCGGTGGTTTTTTTGTTTGCAAGCAGCAGATTACGCGCAGA
AAAAAAGGATCTCAAGAAGATCCTTTGATCTTTTCTACGGGGTCTGACGCTCAGTGGAACGAAAACTCAC
GTTAAGGGATTTTGGTCATGAGATTATCAAAAAGGATCTTCACCTAGATCCTTTTAAATTAAAAATGAAG
TTTTAAATCAATCTAAAGTATATATGAGTAAACTTGGTCTGACAGTTACCAATGCTTAATCAGTGAGGCA
CCTATCTCAGCGATCTGTCTATTTCGTTCATCCATAGTTGCCTGACTCCCCGTCGTGTAGATAACTACGA
TACGGGAGGGCTTACCATCTGGCCCCAGTGCTGCAATGATACCGCGAGACCCACGCTCACCGGCTCCAGA
TTTATCAGCAATAAACCAGCCAGCCGGAAGGGCCGAGCGCAGAAGTGGTCCTGCAACTTTATCCGCCTCC
ATCCAGTCTATTAATTGTTGCCGGGAAGCTAGAGTAAGTAGTTCGCCAGTTAATAGTTTGCGCAACGTTG
TTGCCATTGCTACAGGCATCGTGGTGTCACGCTCGTCGTTTGGTATGGCTTCATTCAGCTCCGGTTCCCA
ACGATCAAGGCGAGTTACATGATCCCCCATGTTGTGCAAAAAAGCGGTTAGCTCCTTCGGTCCTCCGATC
GTTGTCAGAAGTAAGTTGGCCGCAGTGTTATCACTCATGGTTATGGCAGCACTGCATAATTCTCTTACTG
TCATGCCATCCGTAAGATGCTTTTCTGTGACTGGTGAGTACTCAACCAAGTCATTCTGAGAATAGTGTAT
GCGGCGACCGAGTTGCTCTTGCCCGGCGTCAATACGGGATAATACCGCGCCACATAGCAGAACTTTAAAA
GTGCTCATCATTGGAAAACGTTCTTCGGGGCGAAAACTCTCAAGGATCTTACCGCTGTTGAGATCCAGTT
CGATGTAACCCACTCGTGCACCCAACTGATCTTCAGCATCTTTTACTTTCACCAGCGTTTCTGGGTGAGC
AAAAACAGGAAGGCAAAATGCCGCAAAAAAGGGAATAAGGGCGACACGGAAATGTTGAATACTCATACTC
TTCCTTTTTCAATATTATTGAAGCATTTATCAGGGTTATTGTCTCATGAGCGGATACATATTTGAATGTA
TTTAGAAAAATAAACAAATAGGGGTTCCGCGCACATTTCCCCGAAAAGTGCCACCTGACGTCTAAGAAAC
CATTATTATCATGACATTAACCTATAAAAATAGGCGTATCACGAGGCCCTTTCGTCTCGCGCGTTTCGGT
GATGACGGTGAAAACCTCTGACACATGCAGCTCCCGGAGACGGTCACAGCTTGTCTGTAAGCGGATGCCG
GGAGCAGACAAGCCCGTCAGGGCGCGTCAGCGGGTGTTGGCGGGTGTCGGGGCTGGCTTAACTATGCGGC
ATCAGAGCAGATTGTACTGAGAGTGCACCATATGCCAAGTACGCCCCCTATTGACGTCAATGACGGTAAA
TGGCCCGCCTGGCATTATGCCCAGTACATGACCTTATGGGACTTTCCTACTTGGCAGTACATCTACGTAT
TAGTCATCGCTATTACCATGGTGATGCGGTTTTGGCAGTACATCAATGGGCGTGGATAGCGGTTTGACTC
ACGGGGATTTCCAAGTCTCCACCCCATTGACGTCAATGGGAGTTTGTTTTGGCACCAAAATCAACGGGAC
TTTCCAAAATGTCGTAACAACTCCGCCCCATTGACGCAAATGGGCGGTAGGCGTGTACGGTGGGAGGTCT
ATATAAGCAGAGCTTGTGAAACTTCGAGGAGTCTCTTTGTTGAGGACTTTTGAGTTCTCCCTTGAGGCTC
CCACAGATACAATAAATATTTGAGATTGAACCCTGTCGAGTATCTGTGTAATCTTTTTTACCTGTGAGGT
CTCGGAATCCGGGCCGAGAACTTCGCAGCGAGCTCATTGTACCGCGAACTTGTTTATTGCAGCTTATAAT
GGTTACAAATAAAGCAATAGCATCACAAATTTCACAAATAAAGCATTTTTTTCACTGCATTCTAGTTGTG
GTTTGTCCAAACTCATCAATGTATCTTATCATGTCTGGCTCTAGCTATCCCGCCCCTAACTCCGCCCATC
CCGCCCCTAACTCCGCCCAGTTCCGCCCATTCTCCGCCCCATGGCTGACTAATTTTTTTTATTTATGCAG
AGGCCGAGGCCGCCTCGGCCTCTGAGCTATTCCAGAAGTAGTGAGGAGGCTTTTTTGGAGGCCTAGACTT
TTGCAGAGACCAAATTCGTAATCATGTCATAGCTGTTTCCTGTGTGAAATTGTTATCCGCTCACAATTCC
ACACAACATACGAGCCGGAAGCATAAAGTGTAAAGCCTGGGGTGCCTAATGAGTGAGCTAACTCACATTA
ATTGCGTTGCGCTCACTGCCCGCTTTCCAGTCGGGAAACCTGTCGTGCCAGCTGCATTAATGAATCGGCC
AACGCGCGGGGAGAGGCGGTT
Features (pLannotate 1.2.2; 13 found; start..end, strand, type, name):
    197..785     -  rep_origin     ori: high-copy-number ColE1/pMB1/pBR322/pUC origin of replication
    956..1816    -  CDS            AmpR: β-lactamase; bla; confers resistance to ampicillin, carbenicillin, and related antibiotics
   1817..1921    -  promoter       AmpR promoter: bla
   2016..2051    +  CDS            rop (fragment): Rop protein, which maintains plasmids at low copy number; rop
   2153..2205    +  misc_feature   bom (fragment): basis of mobility region from pBR322
   2199..2330    +  enhancer       CMV enhancer (fragment): human cytomegalovirus immediate early enhancer; contains an 18-bp deletion relative to the standard CMV enhancer
   2331..2534    +  promoter       CMV promoter: human cytomegalovirus (CMV) immediate early promoter
   2707..2828    +  polyA_signal   SV40 poly(A) signal: SV40 polyadenylation signal
   2868..3003    +  rep_origin     SV40 ori: SV40 origin of replication
   3060..3076    -  protein_bind   lac operator: The lac repressor binds to the lac operator to inhibit transcription in E. coli. This inhibition can be relieved by adding lactose or isopropyl-β-D-thiogalactopyranoside (IPTG). lac repressor encoded by lacI
   3084..3114    -  promoter       lac promoter: promoter for the E. coli lac operon
   3129..3150    -  protein_bind   CAP binding site: CAP binding activates transcription in the presence of cAMP. E. coli catabolite activator protein
   3163..14      -  CDS            lacI (fragment) (across the origin): lac repressor; lacI; The lac repressor binds to the lac operator to inhibit transcription in E. coli. This inhibition can be relieved by adding lactose or isopropyl-β-D-thiogalactopyranoside (IPTG).
