[The description below was written by a language model from this plasmid's Addgene catalogue record and pLannotate feature annotations shown in this document.]
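Description:
pCDF1-S400F_RASA2-EF1-Puro is a lentiviral transfer plasmid of about 9.15 kb, built on the pCDF1 backbone, for expressing a mutant form of human RASA2 in mammalian cells. The viral elements annotated in the sequence derive from feline immunodeficiency virus rather than HIV. A CMV enhancer/promoter sits at the 5′ end, where it presumably drives the viral genomic transcript, followed by FIV gag and pol fragments that likely correspond to the packaging and cis-acting regions. A fragment matching FIV rev lies near the 3′ end. The FIV LTRs themselves are not annotated in the feature tables. In bacteria the plasmid is maintained through a high-copy ColE1/pUC-type origin with ampicillin resistance. An SV40 poly(A) signal and an SV40 origin lie downstream of the viral cassette.

The payload has two expression units. An internal CMV promoter drives RASA2 (also called GAP1M), a Ras GTPase-activating protein that negatively regulates Ras signalling. This copy carries the S400F substitution and an N-terminal FLAG epitope, and was cloned between XbaI and NotI sites. The annotation tool detects only a short match to a FLAG repeat, consistent with a single tag. Downstream, an EF-1α core promoter joined to an HTLV-1 LTR segment, a common composite promoter arrangement, drives puromycin N-acetyltransferase for selection of transduced cells. A WPRE follows to enhance transcript stability and expression.

The construct allows stable, selectable expression of the mutant protein by viral transduction or transfection. It comes from work on recurrent inactivating RASA2 mutations in melanoma, where it would serve to compare the variant's function with wild-type protein. The depositor and sequencing-derived records agree closely in feature content and length.
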