Addgene plasmid #114098: pCDF1-S400F_RASA2-EF1-Puro
Purpose: Express mutant RASA2 in mamalian cells
Depositing lab: Yardena Samuels. Depositing organization: Weizmann Institute of Science. Publication: Recurrent inactivating RASA2 mutations in melanoma. Arafeh R, Qutob N, Emmanuel R, Keren-Paz A, Madore J, Elkahloun A, Wilmott JS, Gartner JJ, Di Pizio A, Winograd-Katz S, Sindiri S, Rotkopf R, Dutton-Regester K, Johansson P, Pritchard AL, Waddell N, Hill VK, Lin JC, Hevroni Y, Rosenberg SA, Khan J, Ben-Dor S, Niv MY, Ulitsky I, Mann GJ, Scolyer RA, Hayward NK, Samuels Y. Nat Genet. 2015 Dec;47(12):1408-10. doi: 10.1038/ng.3427. Epub 2015 Oct 26. PubMed 26502337.
Backbone
  Vector backbone: PCDF1
  Backbone size w/o insert (bp): 6606
  Total vector size (bp): 9153
  Vector type: Mammalian Expression, Lentiviral
  Selectable markers: Puromycin
Growth in bacteria
  Bacterial resistance: Ampicillin, 100 μg/mL
  Growth temperature: 37°C
  Growth strain: NEB Stable
  Copy number: High Copy
Gene/Insert
  Gene/Insert name: RASA2
  Species: H. sapiens (human)
  Insert size (bp): 2547
  Mutation: S400F
  Entrez Gene: RASA2 (a.k.a. GAP1M)
  Promoter: CMV
  Tag / fusion protein: Flag (N terminal on insert)
  Cloning method: Restriction Enzyme; 5′ cloning site XbaI (not destroyed); 3′ cloning site NotI (not destroyed)
  Sequencing primers: 5′ GCGGCGGCGGCGCCTGCTGCTG; 3′ CTAAGATGCTTTCCCAACAATT
Terms and licenses: Academic/Nonprofit Terms; Industry Terms: Not Available to Industry
How to cite: pCDF1-S400F_RASA2-EF1-Puro was a gift from Yardena Samuels (Addgene plasmid # 114098 ; http://n2t.net/addgene:114098 ; RRID:Addgene_114098)
